Addgene plasmid #148887: pAc5.1B-lambdaN-HA-DmHelz_1213-2103_AH
Purpose: Insect Expression of DmHelz_1213-2103
Depositing lab: Elisa Izaurralde. Depositing organization: Max Planck Institute for Developmental Biology. Publication: HELZ directly interacts with CCR4-NOT and causes decay of bound mRNAs. Hanet A, Rasch F, Weber R, Ruscica V, Fauser M, Raisch T, Kuzuoglu-Ozturk D, Chang CT, Bhandari D, Igreja C, Wohlbold L. Life Sci Alliance. 2019 Sep 30;2(5). pii: 2/5/e201900405. doi: 10.26508/lsa.201900405. Print 2019 Oct. PubMed 31570513.
Backbone
  Vector backbone: Unknown
  Vector type: Insect Expression
Growth in bacteria
  Bacterial resistance: Ampicillin, 100 μg/mL
  Growth temperature: 37°C
  Growth strain: DH5alpha
  Copy number: Low Copy
Gene/Insert
  Gene/Insert name: DmHelz_1213-2103
  Species: D. melanogaster (fly)
  Mutation: two silent an two non silent G1374S, R2076G mutations compared to the variant B NCBI:NM_20636.2
  Entrez Gene: CG9425 (a.k.a. Dmel_CG9425, Dmel\CG9425)
  Cloning method: Unknown
Terms and licenses: Academic/Nonprofit Terms; Industry Terms: Not Available to Industry
Depositor comments: Plasmids from this collection were made available to the research community and donated after the lab closed. Please note that the sequence provided by the depositing laboratory may be theoretical/predicted or based on Sanger sequencing results. There may be discrepancies between sequencing results obtained by Addgene and the depositor sequence. If an Addgene verified sequence is not available, please contact before placing your order to request that our lab fully sequence the plasmid.
How to cite: pAc5.1B-lambdaN-HA-DmHelz_1213-2103_AH was a gift from Elisa Izaurralde (Addgene plasmid # 148887 ; http://n2t.net/addgene:148887 ; RRID:Addgene_148887)
