[The description below was written by a language model from this plasmid's Addgene catalogue record and pLannotate feature annotations shown in this document.]
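Description:
pAc5.1B-lambdaN-HA-DmHelz_1213-2103_AH is an insect-cell expression plasmid of about 8.1 kb. The catalogue lists the backbone as unknown, although the name and the annotated parts point to a pAc5.1-type vector. It is propagated in E. coli through a ColE1/pUC-family origin and selected with ampicillin via a β-lactamase gene under its own bla promoter. The record calls it low copy, even though the origin is annotated as a high-copy type. A fragment of a tetracycline resistance gene and a small piece of SV40 large T antigen are also detected; these appear to be non-functional backbone remnants.

Expression is driven by the Drosophila melanogaster actin 5C promoter, a strong constitutive promoter commonly used in fly cell lines, and terminated by an SV40 polyadenylation signal. The open reading frame begins with a short fragment of bacteriophage lambda N protein, the peptide that binds boxB RNA hairpins, followed by an HA epitope (annotated as a partial match to a 3xHA element). Next comes the insert, residues 1213–2103 of the Drosophila HELZ protein (CG9425). The insert itself is not annotated, but it fits the gap between the HA tag and a downstream vector-derived V5 tag; the record does not say whether the V5 tag is translated in frame. Relative to the reference variant, the insert carries two silent changes and two amino acid substitutions, G1374S and R2076G.

The lambdaN fusion is the usual design for tethering assays, in which a protein is recruited to a boxB-containing reporter mRNA to test its effect on mRNA stability or translation. This matches the associated study of HELZ, CCR4-NOT and decay of bound mRNAs. The depositor sequence may be theoretical rather than fully verified.
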