Features (pLannotate 1.2.2; 10 found; start..end, strand, type, name):
     56..2568    +  promoter       Ac5 promoter: Drosophila melanogaster actin 5C promoter
   2588..2653    +  CDS            N (fragment): REGN_LAMBD - Experimental evidence at protein level: Swiss-Prot protein existence level 1. Plays a role as a transcriptional antitermination factor that allows the virus to initiate its lytic phase. Activates expression of the delayed viral early genes by modifying host RNA polymerase (RNAP) into a form that is resistant to termination signals. This antitermination function requires the host NusA protein which serves to stabilize the interaction between antitermination protein N and host RNA polymerase. From Escherichia phage lambda (Bacteriophage lambda).
   2678..2704    +  CDS            3xHA (fragment): three tandem HA epitope tags
   5415..5456    +  CDS            V5 tag: epitope tag from simian virus 5
   5556..5690    -  polyA_signal   SV40 poly(A) signal: SV40 polyadenylation signal
   5713..5797    -  CDS            large T antigen (fragment): large T antigen from SV40 (simian virus 40)
   5798..6268    +  CDS            TcR (fragment): tetracycline efflux protein; tet; confers resistance to tetracycline
   6312..6900    -  rep_origin     ori: high-copy-number ColE1/pMB1/pBR322/pUC origin of replication
   7071..7931    -  CDS            AmpR: β-lactamase; bla; confers resistance to ampicillin, carbenicillin, and related antibiotics
   7932..8036    -  promoter       AmpR promoter: bla
>Addgene plasmid #148887 | pAc5.1B-lambdaN-HA-DmHelz_1213-2103_AH | depositor full sequence | sequence record 291335 | Full Sequence
CTTCAAGGAATTAATTCTATATTCTAAAAACACAAATGATACTTCTAAAAAAAATCATGAATGGCATCAA
CTCTGAATCAAATCTTTGCAGATGCACCTACTTCTCATTTCCACTGTCACATCATTTTTCCAGATCTCGC
TGCCTGTTATGTGGCCCACAAACCAAGACACGTTTTATGGCCATTAAAGCTGGCTGATCGTCGCCAAACA
CCAAATACATATCAATATGTACATTCGAGAAAGAAGCGATCAAAGAAGCGTCTTCGGGCGAGTAGGAGAA
TGCGGAGGAGAAGGAGAACGAGCTGATCTAGTATCTCTCCACAATCCAATGCCAACTGACCAACTGGCCA
TATTCGGAGCAATTTGAAGCCAATTTCCATCGCCTGGCGATCGCTCCATTCTTGGCTATATGTTTTTCAC
CGTTCCCGGGGCCATTTTCAAAGACTCGTCGGTAAGATAAGATTGTGTCACTCGCTGTCTCTCTTCATTT
GTCGAAGAATGCTGAGGAATTTCGCGATGACGTCGGCGAGTATTTTGAAGAATGAGAATAATTTGTATTT
ATACGAAAATCAGTTAGTGGAATTTTCTACAAAAACATGTTATCTATAGATAATTTTGTTGCAAAATATG
TTGACTATGACAAAGATTGTATGTATATACCTTTAATGTATTCTCATTTTCTTATGTATTTATAATGGCA
ATGATGATACTGATGATATTTTAAGATGATGCCAGACCACAGGCTGATTTCTGCGTCTTTTGCCGAACGC
AGTGCATGTGCGGTTGTTGTTTTTTGGAATAGTTTCAATTTTCGGACTGTCCGCTTTGATTTCAGTTTCT
TGGCTTATTCAAAAAGCAAAGTAAAGCCAAAAAAGCGAGATGGCAATACCAAATGCGGCAAAACGGTAGT
GGAAGGAAAGGGGTGCGGGGCAGCGGAAGGAAGGGTGGGGCGGGGCGTGGCGGGGTCTGTGGCTGGGCGC
GACGTCACCGACGTTGGAGCCACTCCTTTGACCATGTGTGCGTGTGTGTATTATTCGTGTCTCGCCACTC
GCCGGTTGTTTTTTTCTTTTTATCTCGCTCTCTCTAGCGCCATCTCGTACGCATGCTCAACGCACCGCAT
GTTGCCGTGTCCTTTATGCGTCATTTTGGCTCGAAATAGGCAATTATTTAAACAAAGATTAGTCAACGAA
AACGCTAAAATAAATAAGTCTACAATATGGTTACTTATTGCCATGTGTGTGCAGCCAACGATAGCAACAA
AAGCAACAACACAGTGGCTTTCCCTCTTTCACTTTTTGTTTGCAAGCGCGTGCGAGCAAGACGGCACGAC
CGGCAAACGCAATTACGCTGACAAAGAGCAGACGAAGTTTTGGCCGAAAAACATCAAGGCGCCTGATACG
AATGCATTTGCAATAACAATTGCGATATTTAATATTGTTTATGAAGCTGTTTGACTTCAAAACACACAAA
AAAAAAAATAAAACAAATTATTTGAAAGAGAATTAGGAATCGGACAGCTTATCGTTACGGGCTAACAGCA
CACCGAGACGAAATAGCTTACCTGACGTCACAGCCTCTGGAAGAACTGCCGCCAAGCAGAGAGAGAGAGA
AAAAGAGGGAGAGCAGCTTAGACCGCATGTGCTTGTGTGTGAGGCGTCTCTCTCTTCGTCTCCTGTTTGC
GCAAACGCATAGACTGCACTGAGAAAATCGATTACCTATTTTTTATGAATGAATATTTGCACTATTACTA
TTCAAAACTATTAAGATAGCAATCACATTCAATAGCCAAATACTATACCACCTGAGCGATGCAACGAAAT
GATCAATTTGAGCAAAAATGCTGCATATTTAGGACGGCATCATTATAGAAATGCTTCTTGCTGTGTACTT
TTCTCTCGTCTGGCAGCTGTTTCGCCGTTATTGTTAAAACCGGCTTAAGTTAGGTGTGTTTTCTACGACT
AGTGATGCCCCTACTAGAAGATGTGTGTTGCACAAATGTCCCTGAATAACCAATTTGAAGTGCAGATAGC
AGTAAACGTAAGCTAATATGAATATTATTTAACTGTAATGTTTTAATATCGCTGGACATTACTAATAAAC
CCACTATAAACACATGTACATATGTATGTTTTGGCATACAATGAGTAGTTGGGGAAAAAATGTGTAAAAG
CACCGTGACCATCACAGCATAAAGATAACCAGCTGAAGTATCGAATATGAGTAACCCCCAAATTGAATCA
CATGCCGCAACTGATAGGACCCATGGAAGTACACTCTTCATGGCGATATACAAGACACACACAAGCACGA
ACACCCAGTTGCGGAGGAAATTCTCCGTAAATGAAAACCCAATCGGCGAACAATTCATACCCATATATGG
TAAAAGTTTTGAACGCGACTTGAGAGCGGAGAGCATTGCGGCTGATAAGGTTTTAGCGCTAAGCGGGCTT
TATAAAACGGGCTGCGGGACCAGTTTTCATATCACTACCGTTTGAGTTCTTGTGCTGTGTGGATACTCCT
CCCGACACAAAGCCGCTCCATCAGCCAGCAGTCGTCTAATCCAGAGACCCCGGATCGGGGTACCAACATG
GACGCACAAACACGACGACGTGAGCGTCGCGCTGAGAAACAAGCTCAATGGAAAGCTGCAAACGGTGGAT
CTCCTCCACATATGGCTTACCCATACGATGTTCCAGATTACGCTCCTCCAAGCTTCCCCGTGGCTCTTTG
TTCCATTGGTCGCTGCCGGAAAGTGTGGGAGCGTTTCATCGAAATCTGCGACGAACATAAAAGTCTTTTT
GGCTTAACTTGGTCGAACCTGCGCTCCCAACTGGATGGCGTGGAGCTTAAGCGTGGCTATGTGCTAAATC
CTCTGGCTCCCGAGTTCGTCCCGCGTGCCCTTCAACCGGAGGCATATCTGCGGGAGCAGGCTGCTCTCTA
TCTAAATGGTCCGCAACACGGACACGGCGGCCATGGACCGCCGGGTCCTCCGGCTCATTTTGCCAACGCA
GCTGGAATGCTGGGTCCCGGACCCGCGGCCGCTGCTCACCAGATGAATCAAATGGCTGCTGCCATGGCTG
CCAATCAGCAACAGCTCACAGCCCACATGTACTCCACCCACATGGCCATGATGGCCGCTGCCGTCGGAGG
AAAGTCTGGAAATGGCCCTGGACCAGGAACCGGCGGAGGACCCGGTCCTAGTCCAGGCCCACCTCCACAC
TACGGCGGCGGCGGTGGTGGTGGCGGACACATGGGAATGAGAGGACCACCGCCACCGGCGCCGCATCTGC
GTGGAATGCCACCCGGTGGACCGCCACCCACACAGCAGCCAGGCGGAGCTGGTGGCGGCGGGGGTCCACC
GCCACCATACGGACAATATCCAGCCATGCAGCACTGGCGACCACCGCAGCAGGGACAGAATCAAGGCCCA
GGACAGCAGCCACCACAAAATCCGAATGCCAGTCTCTGGGGTCCGCCGCCGCAAACGAATCCGTGGAGTG
TGCTGCCGCCCAGTAAGCAGCCACAGCAACCTCAGCCACCGCCAGTTAGCGCGCCCGGACGTGGACCGGG
TCCTTTGCCACCGCCACTCAATGCAAACCCGTCTCTTCCACTGAGAGGTGGTAGTGTGCCGCCACCGCCG
CCGAATGCCTCGACTGCTGCTCACCTGCTAAGGAATCCCAGCGAACTGGGCTACTTGGCCAAGAAGTCGC
TGTACAACCATGGCCAGGCATTGCCGCATCATCAGCTTTATGGACCCGGACCAGGACCACCGCCGCCTCC
ATCGCAGCAACAGCCGCAGGCACCGCCGATGGGTATGCAGAGGGGCAGCAGTGTGCCGAACGGACCCATG
TCGCCCATGGAGAACGGACCGCCGCCACCTCCCTATCTGAGGCACAATGGTAGTGGCTACAATCCGGGAG
CACCGCCACCGCCTCCGCAGCAACAACCACAGCCACCACCCAATCCGTTTATGTACGCCGGCAAGCAACC
GTCTCCGAGCTCTATGAGATTTGGACCAATGACGCACGAGCTACTCCCACCCAATGTAAGCATCTATGAC
ATGGCTTTTAATCCGAAAGACGAGCAATACAAGTGGTACGTTAAACTGCTTGAAACCGTGGGTCAGGATG
GTGCCAACAAGTTTGCGGAAATGCTGCGCCAGGTGATGGCCACAATGCAACAGCAGCAGCAGCAACATAA
GCCACCGCAGCCACCGATGGCTAACAATCCGATGCTCAATAATCCGCACGTGCAGCGACCACAGTATCCC
ATGATGTATCCACAGGGTCAACAGCAACAGCAGCAGCAGCCCCCACAGCAATCTGTAGATGCTTCACCGC
CGCTGGAGAACTTCAACCAGCAGATCGATCTTGTTTTCAATTCGATTATGAATGGAGCCAATGATGTTGC
GCAGCCCATACTGCGCGATGTCCTGGGCATGGTAGCTGGCACGGGCAATGCTCCTGGTCCTCCGCTTAGC
AACGGTTTGAACGGAGTCGATCTCCAGCAGCAGCAGCAGCAACAACAGCAGCAGCAGCAAAGCCGCCTAT
TCGCAATGATGCAGCAACAACAACAGCAGCAGCAACAACAACAGGCCAAGCCACCGCTAGGACCTGGACC
ACTTTATCCCAATCATCTGGGCGGACCTGGTCTTCACCAGGCGCCGCCCAATGGTGGAGGTAATCTGAGC
GGCGTCGGAAACACCAACTTTATGGGCAACGCCGGAAATGCTCTGCTCAATGACAAGCCCTACAACAACG
TGGGCATGCACAACAACGTGGGCTTGAACATCGGTGGCGCAGGAGTTGCTGGTCACAATAGTAATAACAA
CAATGGAATGCTGACCAATGGCAACAACTCGGTGCCCTTGTATCGCCGCCAGGCGCACACCGGAAACGGG
ATTGGAGGCGGAAATGGTGACTACAACAACATGCATGGAATGGATGCTGGCGCCAACTTGATAGAGGCAC
TCTTCCAGGCAAACAACTCGGTGGTGGATCACTCGGTGAAGTCGTCGGACCATATGCACGGCCTGCTGTA
CAACAATTTCAATGGGCTGAAGGGCGGCGGCCACGAACTGGACCTGTTCCAGGCGATGGCGCCCAGTGTG
CCGCACTCGGAGGCAGCTAATCATCACCAGCAGTCCTCTGGCTCATCGGCAACCACCTATGCGGCTGTGC
TGAGCCAGGGACCACAGGCGGTGGTTGGCGGAGGCGTTGGAACAGGACCATCGCCGGGACAGTCGCAGGC
GCAGGCGGGCGTGGCTGGTTCAGGAACGGGCGGAAAAGTCGCGCCGGCGGTTGGTGGTAACGATCTTCTG
GAGAAGGATCCGTTTGCGGCCATCCGGGAGTTGGGACAGGCCACGACCGGATTCTACAACTATTTTCAGT
AATCTAGAGGGCCCGCGGTTCGAAGGTAAGCCTATCCCTAACCCTCTCCTCGGTCTCGATTCTACGCGTA
CCGGTCATCATCACCATCACCATTGAGTTTAAACCCGCTGATCAGCCTCGACTGTGCCTTCTAAGGCCTG
AGCTCGCTGATCAGCCTCGATCGAGGATCCAGACATGATAAGATACATTGATGAGTTTGGACAAACCACA
ACTAGAATGCAGTGAAAAAAATGCTTTATTTGTGAAATTTGTGATGCTATTGCTTTATTTGTAACCATTA
TAAGCTGCAATAAACAAGTTAACAACAACAATTGCATTCATTTTATGTTTCAGGTTCAGGGGGAGGTGTG
GGAGGTTTTTTAAAGCAAGTAAAACCTCTACAAATGTGGTATGGCTGATTATGATCAGTCGACCGATGCC
CTTGAGAGCCTTCAACCCAGTCAGCTCCTTCCGGTGGGCGCGGGGCATGACTATCGTCGCCGCACTTATG
ACTGTCTTCTTTATCATGCAACTCGTAGGACAGGTGCCGGCAGCGCTCTGGGTCATTTTCGGCGAGGACC
GCTTTCGCTGGAGCGCGACGATGATCGGCCTGTCGCTTGCGGTATTCGGAATCTTGCACGCCCTCGCTCA
AGCCTTCGTCACTGGTCCCGCCACCAAACGTTTCGGCGAGAAGCAGGCCATTATCGCCGGCATGGCGGCC
GACGCGCTGGGCTACGTCTTGCTGGCGTTCGCGACGCGAGGCTGGATGGCCTTCCCCATTATGATTCTTC
TCGCTTCCGGCGGCATCGGGATGCCCGCGTTGCAGGCCATGCTGTCCAGGCAGGTAGATGACGACCATCA
GGGACAGCTTCAAGGATCGCTCGCGGCTCTTACCAGCCAGCAAAAGGCCAGGAACCGTAAAAAGGCCGCG
TTGCTGGCGTTTTTCCATAGGCTCCGCCCCCCTGACGAGCATCACAAAAATCGACGCTCAAGTCAGAGGT
GGCGAAACCCGACAGGACTATAAAGATACCAGGCGTTTCCCCCTGGAAGCTCCCTCGTGCGCTCTCCTGT
TCCGACCCTGCCGCTTACCGGATACCTGTCCGCCTTTCTCCCTTCGGGAAGCGTGGCGCTTTCTCAATGC
TCACGCTGTAGGTATCTCAGTTCGGTGTAGGTCGTTCGCTCCAAGCTGGGCTGTGTGCACGAACCCCCCG
TTCAGCCCGACCGCTGCGCCTTATCCGGTAACTATCGTCTTGAGTCCAACCCGGTAAGACACGACTTATC
GCCACTGGCAGCAGCCACTGGTAACAGGATTAGCAGAGCGAGGTATGTAGGCGGTGCTACAGAGTTCTTG
AAGTGGTGGCCTAACTACGGCTACACTAGAAGGACAGTATTTGGTATCTGCGCTCTGCTGAAGCCAGTTA
CCTTCGGAAAAAGAGTTGGTAGCTCTTGATCCGGCAAACAAACCACCGCTGGTAGCGGTGGTTTTTTTGT
TTGCAAGCAGCAGATTACGCGCAGAAAAAAAGGATCTCAAGAAGATCCTTTGATCTTTTCTACGGGGTCT
GACGCTCAGTGGAACGAAAACTCACGTTAAGGGATTTTGGTCATGAGATTATCAAAAAGGATCTTCACCT
AGATCCTTTTAAATTAAAAATGAAGTTTTAAATCAATCTAAAGTATATATGAGTAAACTTGGTCTGACAG
TTACCAATGCTTAATCAGTGAGGCACCTATCTCAGCGATCTGTCTATTTCGTTCATCCATAGTTGCCTGA
CTCCCCGTCGTGTAGATAACTACGATACGGGAGGGCTTACCATCTGGCCCCAGTGCTGCAATGATACCGC
GAGACCCACGCTCACCGGCTCCAGATTTATCAGCAATAAACCAGCCAGCCGGAAGGGCCGAGCGCAGAAG
TGGTCCTGCAACTTTATCCGCCTCCATCCAGTCTATTAATTGTTGCCGGGAAGCTAGAGTAAGTAGTTCG
CCAGTTAATAGTTTGCGCAACGTTGTTGCCATTGCTGCAGGCATCGTGGTGTCACGCTCGTCGTTTGGTA
TGGCTTCATTCAGCTCCGGTTCCCAACGATCAAGGCGAGTTACATGATCCCCCATGTTGTGCAAAAAAGC
GGTTAGCTCCTTCGGTCCTCCGATCGTTGTCAGAAGTAAGTTGGCCGCAGTGTTATCACTCATGGTTATG
GCAGCACTGCATAATTCTCTTACTGTCATGCCATCCGTAAGATGCTTTTCTGTGACTGGTGAGTACTCAA
CCAAGTCATTCTGAGAATAGTGTATGCGGCGACCGAGTTGCTCTTGCCCGGCGTCAACACGGGATAATAC
CGCGCCACATAGCAGAACTTTAAAAGTGCTCATCATTGGAAAACGTTCTTCGGGGCGAAAACTCTCAAGG
ATCTTACCGCTGTTGAGATCCAGTTCGATGTAACCCACTCGTGCACCCAACTGATCTTCAGCATCTTTTA
CTTTCACCAGCGTTTCTGGGTGAGCAAAAACAGGAAGGCAAAATGCCGCAAAAAAGGGAATAAGGGCGAC
ACGGAAATGTTGAATACTCATACTCTTCCTTTTTCAATATTATTGAAGCATTTATCAGGGTTATTGTCTC
ATGAGCGGATACATATTTGAATGTATTTAGAAAAATAAACAAATAGGGGTTCCGCGCACATTTCCCCGAA
AAGTGCCACCTGACGTCTAAGAAACCATTATTATCATGACATTAACCTATAAAAATAGGCGTATCACGAG
GCCCTTTCGT
